>Addgene plasmid #220193 | pMRS-dCas9 | addgene full sequence | sequence record 440945 | Addgene NGS Result
AGAGCGCTTTTGAAGCTAATTCGATCATGCATGAGCGACGTCTTAATTAAAGCGGATAACAATTTCACAC
AGGAGGCCGCCTAGGGCCCAAGTTCACTTAAAAAGGAGATCAACAATGAAAGCAATTTTCGTACTGAAAC
ATCTTAATCATGCTAAGGAGGTACCGCTAGCGGTTATAGAAGGAGATATACATATGGATAAAAAGTACAG
CATCGGGCTCGCGATCGGGACCAACTCCGTGGGGTGGGCCGTCATCACGGACGAGTATAAGGTCCCGTCG
AAGAAATTCAAGGTCCTCGGGAACACGGATCGGCATAGCATCAAAAAAGACCTGATCGGGGCCCTCCTGT
TCGACTCCGGCGAGACCGCGGAGGCGACGCGCCTCAAGCGCACGGCCCGGCGCCGCTATACGCGGCGCAA
AAATCGGATCTGCTATCTCCAAGAGATCTTCAGCAATGAGATGGCGAAAGTGGATGACTCCTTCTTCCAC
CGGCTCGAAGAGTCGTTCCTGGTCGAGGAAGATAAAAAGCATGAGAGCCATCCGATCTTCGGGAATATCG
TGGACGAGGTGGCCTACCATGAGAAATACCCGACCATCTATCATCTGCGGAAGAAACTGGTGGACTCCAC
CGACAAGGCGGACCTCCGCCTGATCTATCTCGCGCTGGCCCATATGATCAAGTTCCGCGGGCACTTCCTG
ATCGAGGGGGATCTCAACCCCGATAACTCGGATGTGGACAAACTGTTCATCCAACTCGTCCAGACCTATA
ATCAACTGTTCGAAGAGAATCCGATCAATGCCAGCGGCGTCGATGCCAAGGCGATCCTCTCGGCCCGGCT
CTCCAAGTCGCGGCGGCTCGAAAATCTGATCGCCCAACTCCCCGGCGAGAAGAAGAATGGCCTGTTCGGG
AACCTCATCGCCCTCTCCCTGGGGCTGACCCCCAATTTCAAAAGCAACTTCGACCTGGCCGAAGATGCGA
AACTCCAGCTGTCCAAGGATACCTACGACGACGATCTGGACAACCTCCTGGCGCAAATCGGGGATCAGTA
TGCCGATCTCTTCCTGGCGGCCAAAAATCTCTCCGATGCGATCCTCCTGTCGGATATCCTGCGGGTGAAT
ACCGAGATCACCAAAGCCCCCCTGAGCGCCTCGATGATCAAACGCTACGACGAGCATCATCAAGACCTGA
CCCTCCTGAAGGCCCTCGTGCGCCAGCAGCTGCCGGAGAAATATAAAGAAATCTTCTTCGATCAGTCCAA
AAATGGGTATGCGGGGTACATCGACGGCGGGGCCTCGCAGGAAGAGTTCTATAAGTTCATCAAACCGATC
CTGGAAAAAATGGATGGGACCGAAGAGCTCCTGGTGAAACTCAACCGCGAAGACCTCCTGCGGAAACAGC
GCACGTTCGACAACGGCTCCATCCCCCATCAAATCCACCTCGGGGAGCTCCATGCGATCCTCCGCCGGCA
GGAAGATTTCTACCCCTTCCTCAAAGATAACCGGGAAAAAATCGAGAAAATCCTCACCTTCCGGATCCCC
TACTACGTCGGCCCGCTGGCGCGGGGGAACTCCCGGTTCGCGTGGATGACGCGCAAGTCGGAGGAGACGA
TCACCCCCTGGAATTTCGAAGAGGTGGTGGATAAGGGCGCCTCGGCGCAAAGCTTCATCGAACGGATGAC
GAATTTCGACAAAAACCTCCCGAATGAGAAAGTCCTGCCCAAGCATTCGCTGCTCTACGAATATTTCACC
GTGTACAATGAACTGACGAAAGTCAAGTATGTCACCGAGGGCATGCGCAAACCCGCCTTCCTGTCGGGGG
AACAGAAAAAGGCGATCGTGGATCTGCTGTTCAAAACCAATCGCAAGGTCACGGTGAAGCAGCTCAAAGA
AGACTATTTCAAAAAAATCGAGTGCTTCGATTCCGTGGAGATCTCCGGCGTGGAAGATCGGTTCAACGCG
TCGCTGGGGACCTATCATGATCTGCTGAAAATCATCAAAGATAAGGACTTCCTGGACAACGAAGAAAATG
AAGACATCCTGGAGGACATCGTCCTCACGCTGACGCTGTTCGAGGATCGCGAGATGATCGAAGAGCGACT
GAAGACGTATGCCCATCTCTTCGACGATAAAGTGATGAAACAACTCAAACGCCGGCGGTACACGGGCTGG
GGGCGCCTGTCCCGCAAGCTGATCAACGGGATCCGGGACAAACAAAGTGGGAAAACGATCCTCGACTTCC
TCAAGTCGGATGGCTTCGCGAACCGGAACTTCATGCAACTCATCCATGACGACAGCCTCACCTTCAAGGA
AGATATCCAAAAAGCCCAAGTCTCCGGCCAGGGCGACTCCCTGCACGAACATATCGCGAACCTGGCGGGC
TCGCCCGCCATCAAGAAAGGCATCCTCCAGACGGTCAAAGTGGTCGACGAACTGGTGAAAGTGATGGGGC
GGCATAAACCCGAGAATATCGTCATCGAAATGGCCCGCGAGAACCAAACCACGCAGAAAGGCCAGAAAAA
TAGCCGGGAGCGCATGAAGCGCATCGAGGAAGGCATCAAGGAGCTGGGCAGCCAGATCCTCAAGGAGCAT
CCGGTCGAAAACACCCAACTCCAAAATGAGAAGCTGTATCTCTACTATCTGCAAAATGGGCGCGATATGT
ACGTCGATCAGGAGCTCGATATCAACCGCCTCTCCGACTACGATGTGGATGCGATCGTCCCCCAGTCCTT
CCTGAAAGATGACAGCATCGATAACAAGGTGCTCACCCGGTCGGACAAAAATCGCGGGAAGTCCGATAAT
GTCCCGTCCGAAGAAGTGGTGAAAAAGATGAAGAACTACTGGCGGCAACTCCTCAACGCGAAGCTGATCA
CCCAGCGCAAATTCGATAACCTCACCAAGGCCGAGCGGGGCGGGCTCTCGGAGCTCGATAAGGCCGGCTT
CATCAAGCGCCAGCTGGTCGAGACGCGCCAAATCACGAAGCACGTGGCGCAAATCCTCGATAGCCGGATG
AATACCAAGTATGACGAGAATGATAAACTCATCCGGGAAGTGAAAGTGATCACGCTGAAAAGCAAACTCG
TGTCCGACTTCCGGAAGGATTTCCAATTCTATAAAGTGCGCGAAATCAACAACTATCATCACGCGCATGA
CGCGTACCTCAATGCCGTCGTGGGCACGGCCCTCATCAAGAAGTACCCGAAGCTGGAAAGCGAATTCGTC
TACGGCGATTACAAAGTGTACGATGTGCGCAAAATGATCGCGAAATCGGAACAAGAAATCGGCAAGGCGA
CCGCGAAGTACTTCTTCTATTCGAATATCATGAATTTCTTCAAAACCGAAATCACCCTCGCGAACGGCGA
AATCCGCAAACGCCCGCTCATCGAGACGAACGGGGAGACCGGGGAAATCGTGTGGGACAAGGGGCGCGAC
TTCGCCACCGTGCGGAAAGTCCTGTCCATGCCGCAAGTGAATATCGTGAAAAAAACCGAAGTGCAAACCG
GCGGCTTCTCGAAGGAAAGCATCCTCCCCAAACGCAACAGCGATAAACTGATCGCCCGGAAGAAGGACTG
GGACCCCAAAAAATATGGGGGCTTCGACTCGCCGACCGTGGCGTACTCGGTCCTCGTGGTGGCGAAGGTC
GAAAAAGGGAAAAGCAAAAAACTGAAAAGCGTCAAGGAACTGCTCGGCATCACGATCATGGAGCGCTCCT
CCTTCGAAAAAAACCCGATCGATTTCCTGGAGGCGAAAGGCTACAAGGAGGTCAAAAAGGACCTGATCAT
CAAGCTCCCCAAATATAGCCTGTTCGAACTGGAAAATGGCCGCAAGCGGATGCTGGCCTCCGCGGGCGAG
CTGCAAAAGGGGAACGAACTCGCGCTCCCGAGCAAATACGTCAACTTCCTCTATCTCGCGTCGCATTATG
AAAAGCTGAAGGGGAGCCCCGAATATAATGAACAAAAACAGCTGTTCGTGGAACAACATAAACACTATCT
CGATGAGATCATCGAGCAAATCTCGGAGTTCTCCAAACGGGTCATCCTCGCGGACGCCAATCTCGATAAG
GTGCTGTCGGCGTACAATAAACATCGCGATAAGCCGATCCGCGAGCAAGCCGAGAACATCATCCACCTCT
TCACGCTGACGAATCTGGGCGCGCCGGCCGCCTTCAAGTACTTCGACACGACGATCGATCGGAAGCGGTA
CACCTCGACGAAAGAAGTGCTCGACGCCACGCTGATCCACCAATCCATCACGGGTCTGTATGAAACCCGC
ATCGACCTCTCGCAACTCGGCGGGGACTAACTCGAGTAAGGATCTCCAGGCATCAAATAAAACGAAAGGC
TCAGTCGAAAGACTGGGCCTTTCGTTTTATCTGTTGTTTGTCGGTGAACGCTCTCGGGATCCACTAGTTC
TAGAGCGGCCGCGTCGTGACTGGGAAAACCCTGGCGACTAGTCTTGGACTCCTGTTGATAGATCCAGTAA
TGACCTCAGAACTCCATCTGGATTTGTTCAGAACGCTCGGTTGCCGCCGGGCGTTTTTTATTGGTGAGAA
TCCAGCCACGCCCCTCTTTAATACGACGGGCAATTTGCACTTCAGAAAATGAAGAGTTTGCTTTAGCCAT
AACAAAAGTCCAGTATGCTTTTTCACAGCATAACTGGACTGATTTCAGTTTACAACTATTCTGTCTAGTT
TAAGACTTTATTGTCATAGTTTAGATCTATTTTGTTCAGTTTAAGACTTTATTGTCCGCCCACAATTTAA
ATTTGTGTCTCAAAATCTCTGATGTTACATTGCACAAGATAAAAATATATCATCATGAACAATAAAACTG
TCTGCTTACATAAACAGTAATACAAGGGGTGTTATGAGCCATATTCAGCGTGAAACGAGCTGTAGCCGTC
CGCGTCTGAACAGCAACATGGATGCGGATCTGTATGGCTATAAATGGGCGCGTGATAACGTGGGTCAGAG
CGGCGCGACCATTTATCGTCTGTATGGCAAACCGGATGCGCCGGAACTGTTTCTGAAACATGGCAAAGGC
AGCGTGGCGAACGATGTGACCGATGAAATGGTGCGTCTGAACTGGCTGACCGAATTTATGCCGCTGCCGA
CCATTAAACATTTTATTCGCACCCCGGATGATGCGTGGCTGCTGACCACCGCGATTCCGGGCAAAACCGC
GTTTCAGGTGCTGGAAGAATATCCGGATAGCGGCGAAAACATTGTGGATGCGCTGGCCGTGTTTCTGCGT
CGTCTGCATAGCATTCCGGTGTGCAACTGCCCGTTTAACAGCGATCGTGTGTTTCGTCTGGCCCAGGCGC
AGAGCCGTATGAACAACGGCCTGGTGGATGCGAGCGATTTTGATGATGAACGTAACGGCTGGCCGGTGGA
ACAGGTGTGGAAAGAAATGCATAAACTGCTGCCGTTTAGCCCGGATAGCGTGGTGACCCACGGCGATTTT
AGCCTGGATAACCTGATTTTCGATGAAGGCAAACTGATTGGCTGCATTGATGTGGGCCGTGTGGGCATTG
CGGATCGTTATCAGGATCTGGCCATTCTGTGGAACTGCCTGGGCGAATTTAGCCCGAGCCTGCAAAAACG
TCTGTTTCAGAAATATGGCATTGATAATCCGGATATGAACAAACTGCAATTTCATCTGATGCTGGATGAA
TTTTTCTAATAATTAATTGGACCGCGGTCCGCGCGTTGTCCTTTTCCGCTGCATAACCCTGCTTCGGGGT
CATTATAGCGATTTTTTCGGTATATCCATCCTTTTTCGCACGATATACAGGATTTTGCCAAAGGGTTCGT
GTAGACTTTCCTTGGTGTATCCAACGGCGTCAGCCGGGCAGGATAGGTGAAGTAGGCCCACCCGCGAGCG
GGTGTTCCTTCTTCACTGTCCCTTATTCGCACCTGGCGGTGCTCAACGGGAATCCTGCTCTGCGAGGCTG
GCCGTAGGCCGGCCGGCGCGCCCCATGTCAGCCGTTAAGTGTTCCTGTGTCACTCAAAATTGCTTTGAGA
GGCTCTAAGGGCTTCTCAGTGCGTTACATCCCTGGCTTGTTGTCCACAACCGTTAAACCTTAAAGGCTTT
AAAAGCCTTATATATTCTTTTTTTTCTTATAAAACTTAAAACCTTAGAGGCTATTTAAGTTGCTGATTTA
TATTAATTTTATTGTTCAAACATGAGAGCTTAGTACGTGAAACATGAGAGCTTAGTACGTTAGCCATGAG
AGCTTAGTACGTTAGCCATGAGGGTTTAGTTCGTTAAACATGAGAGCTTAGTACGTTAAACATGAGAGCT
TAGTACGTGAAACATGAGAGCTTAGTACGTACTATCAACAGGTTGAACTGCTGATCTTCAGATCGGCGCG
CCTGTGGGCGGACAAAATAGTTGGGAACTGGGAGGGGTGGAAATGGAGTTTTTAAGGATTATTTAGGGAA
GAGTGACAAAATAGATGGGAACTGGGTGTAGCGTCGTAAGCTAATACGAAAATTAAAAATGACAAAATAG
TTTGGAACTAGATTTCACTTATCTGGTTTCTAGGGCGGCGGATTTGTCCTACTCAGGAGAGCGTTCACCG
ACAAACAACAGATAAAACGAAAGGCCCAGTCTTTCGACTGAGCCTTTCGTTTTATTTGATGCCGACGTCC
GGACGATCGAATTGGGGATCTTGAAGTACCTATTCCGAAGTTCCTATTCTCTAGAAAGTATAGGAACTTC
AGAGCGCTTTTGAAGCTGATGTGCTTAAAAACTTACTCAATGGAATTCTAGATCGAATTGGCCGCGGCGT
TGTGACAATTTACCGAACAACTCCGCGGCCGGGAAGCCGATCTCGGCTTGAACGAATTGTTAGGTGGCGG
TACTTGGGTCGATATCAAAGTGCATCACTTCTTCCCGTATGCCCAACTTTGTATAGAGAGCCACTGCGGG
ATCGTCACCGTAATCTGCTTGCACGTAGATCACATAAGCACCAAGCGCGTTGGCCTCATGCTTGAGGAGA
TTGATGAGCGCGGTGGCAATGCCCTGCCTCCGGTGCTCGCCGGAGACTGCGAGATCATAGATATAGATCT
CACTACGCGGCTGCTCAAACTTGGGCAGAACGTAAGCCGCGAGAGCGCCAACAACCGCTTCTTGGTCGAA
GGCAGCAAGCGCGATGAATGTCTTACTACGGAGCAAGTTCCCGAGGTAATCGGAGTCCGGCTGATGTTGG
GAGTAGGTGGCTACGTCTCCGAACTCACGACCGAAAAGATCAAGAGCAGCCCGCATGGATTTGACTTGGT
CAGGGCCGAGCCTACATGTGCGAATGATGCCCATACTTGAGCCACCTAACTTTGTTTTAGGGCGACTGCC
CTGCTGCGTAACATCGTTGCTGCTGCGTAACATCGTTGCTGCTCCATAACATCAAACATCGACCCACGGC
GTAACGCGCTTGCTGCTTGGATGCCCGAGGCATAGACTGTACAAAAAAACAGTCATAACAAGCCATGAAA
ACCGCCACTGCGCCGTTACCACCGCTGCGTTCGGTCAAGGTTCTGGACCAGTTGCGTGAGCGCATACGCT
ACTTGCATTACAGTTTACGAACCGAACAGGCTTATGTCAATCCGATCCATTGCTGTTGACAAAGGGAATC
AGGGGATCTTGAAGTTCCTATTCCGAAGTTCCTATTCTCTAGAAAGTATAGGAACTTC
Features (pLannotate 1.2.2; 15 found; start..end, strand, type, name):
    194..4297    +  CDS            cas9: CAS9_STRP1 - Also known as csn1 From Streptococcus pyogenes serotype M1.
   4324..4395    +  terminator     rrnB T1 terminator: transcription terminator T1 from the E. coli rrnB gene
   4396..4422    -  misc_feature   MCS (fragment): pBluescript multiple cloning site
   4422..4446    +  CDS            lacZα (fragment): LacZα fragment of β-galactosidase; lacZ fragment
   4457..4551    +  terminator     lambda t0 terminator: transcription terminator from phage lambda
   4555..4754    +  mobile_element Tn7R (fragment): mini-Tn7 element (right end of the Tn7 transposon) Tn7
   4864..5676    +  CDS            aphA1: KKA1_ECOLX - Also known as nptI. Protein inferred from homology: Swiss-Prot protein existence level 3. Resistance to kanamycin and structurally-related aminoglycosides, including amikacin. From Escherichia coli.
   5846..5954    +  oriT           oriT: incP origin of transfer
   5976..6364    -  rep_origin     R6K γ ori: γ replication origin from E. coli plasmid R6K; requires the R6K initiator protein pi for replication
   6373..6538    +  mobile_element Tn7L: mini-Tn7 element (left end of the Tn7 transposon) Tn7
   6552..6638    -  terminator     rrnB T1 terminator: Escherichia coli rrnB; transcription terminator T1 from the E. coli rrnB gene
   6687..6720    +  protein_bind   FRT (minimal): supports FLP-mediated excision but not integration (Turan and Bode, 2011) FLP recombinase from the Saccharomyces cerevisiae 2μ plasmid
   6850..7383    -  CDS            GmR: gentamycin acetyltransferase; aacC1; confers resistance to gentamycin
   7572..7600    -  promoter       Pc promoter: intI1 (promoter lies within the coding sequence); class 1 integron promoter
   7641..7688    +  protein_bind   FRT: FLP-mediated recombination occurs in the 8-bp core sequence TCTAGAAA (Turan and Bode, 2011). FLP recombinase from the Saccharomyces cerevisiae 2μ plasmid
