[The description below was written by a language model from this plasmid's Addgene catalogue record and pLannotate feature annotations shown in this document.]
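Description:
pMRS-dCas9 is a mini-Tn7 delivery plasmid built on the pMRS-empty backbone for placing a catalytically dead Cas9 gene into bacterial chromosomes, developed as part of a CRISPR interference system for Pseudomonas alloputida. It replicates from the R6K γ origin, which depends on the pi initiator protein and so is maintained only in pir-expressing E. coli hosts; in other bacteria it behaves as a suicide vector. An incP oriT allows conjugative transfer into the recipient. The backbone outside the transposon ends carries a kanamycin resistance gene (aphA1), and the record lists dual kanamycin and gentamicin selection at high copy number.

On the circular map, the segment bounded by Tn7L and Tn7R is the transposable cargo. It contains a gentamicin acetyltransferase gene driven by the class 1 integron Pc promoter and flanked by FRT sites, so the marker can be removed by FLP recombinase after integration. It also carries the roughly 4.1 kb Streptococcus pyogenes dCas9 coding sequence, codon optimized for Pseudomonas aeruginosa. The automated annotation labels this simply as cas9 and does not list the inactivating mutations. The catalogue describes the insert as promoterless, and no promoter is annotated upstream of it, so how expression is driven is not stated in the record; this version may serve as a control or as a recipient for promoter insertion. rrnB T1 and lambda t0 terminators follow dCas9, and another rrnB T1 terminator sits near Tn7L, insulating the cassette from read-through. Small multiple cloning site and lacZα remnants lie between the terminators. Tn7 transposition normally requires transposase functions supplied in trans, which are not annotated on this plasmid.
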