Addgene plasmid #220193: pMRS-dCas9
Purpose: mini-Tn7 dCas9 expression vector
Depositing lab: Larry Halverson. Depositing organization: Iowa State University. Publication: Optimized CRISPR Interference System for Investigating Pseudomonas alloputida Genes Involved in Rhizosphere Microbiome Assembly. Roghair Stroud MN, Vang DX, Halverson LJ. ACS Synth Biol. 2024 Aug 20. doi: 10.1021/acssynbio.4c00312. PubMed 39163848.
Backbone
  Vector backbone: pMRS-empty
  Vector type: Bacterial Expression, CRISPR
Growth in bacteria
  Bacterial resistance: Kanamycin and Gentamicin, 50 & 10 μg/mL
  Growth temperature: 37°C
  Growth strain: Pir1
  Copy number: High Copy
Gene/Insert
  Gene/Insert name: Pseudomonas aeruginosa-codon optimized Streptococcus pyogenes dCas9 (alt name: dCas9)
  Species: Synthetic
  Insert size (bp): 4107
  Mutation: Pseudomonas aeruginosa codon optimized
  Promoter: promoterless
  Cloning method: Restriction Enzyme; 5′ cloning site Unknown (unknown if destroyed)
Terms and licenses: Academic/Nonprofit Terms; Industry Terms: Not Available to Industry
How to cite: pMRS-dCas9 was a gift from Larry Halverson (Addgene plasmid # 220193 ; http://n2t.net/addgene:220193 ; RRID:Addgene_220193)
